>Addgene plasmid #30139 | pCAX DAB1 | addgene partial sequence | sequence record 35353 | 30139 with EGFP-N
GCTCCTCGCCCTTGCTCACCTCGAGGCTACCGTCTTGTGGACTTATATTATCACCACTGGGCTCACCACT
GGGCTCCCCAAATGGATCACTGGTGGAGGAGGCCTGTGATCCATCAGGAGCTTCTTGTTCTTCACTCTTG
CTGGGACTTTCAAAGCCTTCTTCAAAGATGTCATCTGCGGTCGGATCACTGACGTGGGAAGCTGATGATT
TGGATGGAGAGCTCTGCCTAGGGGCCGGGGTTGGAGGTGAGTTGGTAGATGGTGTGGTAGAAGTCACAGG
GGTCAAGTTCAATTGGGAGATGTCAAAGTCATCACAGTCGTCTGTATCCTGTGCCACCCCGACTTTGTTG
AAGTAACTGGAGAAGGCCTCTGAGGTACAGGTCAGGGAGGGCTGGTCAGGTTTTCGGGAGGGTACGGGTG
GAGGCTGGGCCATCTGGAAATCCTTAAACATTTCCTTCCCCATTTTCTGCCTGGGCTTGTCACTCTGTGG
ACTTGACCTGGCAGAGTCATTCGTGCCTGGGACGGTTGCAAGGGGGGTGAGGGGACCTTGGAACATGGCA
GCTGGTAAAGGCATAACAGTTTGTGTGGGCATGAAGGCGGCTGGCGGGAACTGCCCGGCCACAGTTGGCC
AGGGTTGCTGGGTTGCAGGAAAGAGACCTGGCTGGCCCCATGCGATGGGCTGAGCTCCTGGTATCACCTG
AGCAACGGGTGGCTGAGCACCCATGGCGATCTGCTGTTGAACAAGGGGCTGCTGGCCCCAGAAGGATGG
