[The description below was written by a language model from this plasmid's Addgene catalogue record.]
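Description:
pCAX DAB1 is a mammalian expression plasmid built on the pCAX backbone and carrying the rat (Rattus norvegicus) Disabled-1 (Dab1) coding sequence, an insert of about 1.7 kb. The record lists a GFP tag fused to the C terminus of the insert, so the expressed product should be a Dab1-GFP fusion whose expression and subcellular distribution can be followed by fluorescence. The insert was introduced by restriction cloning, with an EcoRI site retained at the 3′ junction; the 5′ cloning site is not given. In bacteria the plasmid is maintained as a high-copy construct under ampicillin selection. No mammalian selection marker is recorded.

The record does not state the promoter, polyadenylation signal or origin of replication, and no feature table is available to confirm them. The listed backbone size of 1380 bp seems small for a complete mammalian expression vector with a bacterial origin, resistance gene and promoter, so that figure should be treated with caution.

Dab1 is an intracellular adaptor protein best known for its role in Reelin signalling and the positioning of migrating neurons in the developing cortex. The associated publication examined the function of the beta-amyloid precursor protein in neuronal migration using in utero RNA interference. This suggests the construct was used to overexpress tagged Dab1 in neural cells or the embryonic brain as part of that work, although the catalogue entry does not spell out the specific experiment.
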