Addgene plasmid #30139: pCAX DAB1
Depositing lab: Dennis Selkoe & Tracy Young-Pearse. Depositing organization: Brigham and Women's Hospital. Publication: A critical function for beta-amyloid precursor protein in neuronal migration revealed by in utero RNA interference. Young-Pearse TL, Bai J, Chang R, Zheng JB, LoTurco JJ, Selkoe DJ. J Neurosci. 2007 Dec 26. 27(52):14459-69. 10.1523/JNEUROSCI.4701-07.2007 PubMed 18160654.
Backbone
  Vector backbone: pCAX
  Backbone size w/o insert (bp): 1380
  Vector type: Mammalian Expression
Growth in bacteria
  Bacterial resistance: Ampicillin, 100 μg/mL
  Growth temperature: 37°C
  Growth strain: DH5alpha
  Copy number: High Copy
Gene/Insert
  Gene/Insert name: Disabled-1
  Species: R. norvegicus (rat)
  Insert size (bp): 1700
  Entrez Gene: Dab1
  Tag / fusion protein: GFP (C terminal on insert)
  Cloning method: Restriction Enzyme; 3′ cloning site EcoRI (not destroyed)
  Sequencing primers: 5′ n/a
Terms and licenses: Academic/Nonprofit Terms; Industry Terms: Not Available to Industry
How to cite: pCAX DAB1 was a gift from Dennis Selkoe & Tracy Young-Pearse (Addgene plasmid # 30139 ; http://n2t.net/addgene:30139 ; RRID:Addgene_30139)
